Addgene plasmid #204115: pBP-T_dummy-term
Purpose: Type 0 terminator part
Depositing lab: Mikhail Shapiro. Depositing organization: California Institute of Technology.
Backbone
  Vector backbone: pSB1C3
  Backbone manufacturer: iGEM
  Vector type: Bacterial Expression
Growth in bacteria
  Bacterial resistance: Chloramphenicol, 25 μg/mL
  Growth temperature: 37°C
  Growth strain: NEB Stable
  Copy number: High Copy
Gene/Insert
  Gene/Insert name: Dummy sequence
  Species: Synthetic
  Mutation: None
  Cloning method: Gibson Cloning
Terms and licenses: Academic/Nonprofit Terms; Industry Terms: Not Available to Industry
How to cite: pBP-T_dummy-term was a gift from Mikhail Shapiro (Addgene plasmid # 204115 ; http://n2t.net/addgene:204115 ; RRID:Addgene_204115)
