[The description below was written by a language model from this plasmid's Addgene catalogue record and pLannotate feature annotations shown in this document.]
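Description:
pBP-T_dummy-term is a small (about 2.1 kb) bacterial part plasmid built on the iGEM pSB1C3 backbone, catalogued as a "Type 0 terminator part". It carries a synthetic dummy sequence rather than a gene, inserted by Gibson cloning. The name and purpose suggest it serves as a placeholder that occupies the terminator position in a modular, hierarchical assembly scheme. However, the record does not describe the assembly standard, the flanking restriction or overhang sites, or how the dummy sequence is meant to behave. The dummy insert itself is not annotated as a feature. It presumably lies in the short unannotated stretch between the BioBrick prefix and the downstream his operon terminator.

The plasmid replicates in E. coli at high copy from a ColE1/pMB1/pUC-type origin. Selection is with chloramphenicol, through the cat gene encoding chloramphenicol acetyltransferase, which is driven by its native cat promoter and followed by the phage lambda t0 terminator. The cloning region is bracketed by transcription terminators typical of pSB1C3: a putative bacterial terminator just upstream of the BioBrick prefix and a his operon terminator downstream. These insulate the part from read-through transcription coming from the backbone, and insulate the backbone from the part. Although it is listed as a bacterial expression vector, no promoter, ribosome binding site or coding sequence is annotated in the insert region. The construct is therefore best understood as a storage and donor plasmid for a non-functional spacer part, used when building larger multi-part constructs, rather than as an expression plasmid in its own right.
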