Features (pLannotate 1.2.2; 7 found; start..end, strand, type, name):
    161..255     -  terminator     lambda t0 terminator: transcription terminator from phage lambda
    279..935     -  CDS            cat: CAT_ECOLX - Experimental evidence at protein level: Swiss-Prot protein existence level 1. This enzyme is an effector of chloramphenicol resistance in bacteria. From Escherichia coli. This protein is used as a marker in many commonly used cloning vectors, such as pACYC184.
    936..1033    -  promoter       cat promoter: promoter of the E. coli cat gene encoding chloramphenicol acetyltransferase
   1119..1162    -  terminator     bacterial terminator: putative bacterial transcription terminator
   1165..1184    +  misc_feature   BioBrick prefix: BioBrick prefix for parts that start with "ATG"
   1279..1336    +  terminator     his operon terminator: This putative transcriptin terminator from the E. coli his operon has a 2-bp deletion introduced during synthesis. Its efficiency has not been determined.
   1531..2119    -  rep_origin     ori: high-copy-number ColE1/pMB1/pBR322/pUC origin of replication
>Addgene plasmid #204115 | pBP-T_dummy-term | addgene full sequence | sequence record 413910 | Addgene NGS Result
CGGGGTCTGACGCTCAGTGGAACGAAAACTCACGTTAAGGGATTTTGGTCATGAGATTATCAAAAAGGAT
CTTCACCTAGATCCTTTTAAATTAAAAATGAAGTTTTAAATCAATCTAAAGTATATATGAGTAAACTTGG
TCTGACAGCTCGAGGCTTGGATTCTCACCAATAAAAAACGCCCGGCGGCAACCGAGCGTTCTGAACAAAT
CCAGATGGAGTTCTGAGGTCATTACTGGATCTATCAACAGGAGTCCAAGCGAGCTCGATATCAAATTACG
CCCCGCCCTGCCACTCATCGCAGTACTGTTGTAATTCATTAAGCATTCTGCCGACATGGAAGCCATCACA
AACGGCATGATGAACCTGAATCGCCAGCGGCATCAGCACCTTGTCGCCTTGCGTATAATATTTGCCCATG
GTGAAAACGGGGGCGAAGAAGTTGTCCATATTGGCCACGTTTAAATCAAAACTGGTGAAACTCACCCAGG
GATTGGCTGACACGAAAAACATATTCTCAATAAACCCTTTAGGGAAATAGGCCAGGTTTTCACCGTAACA
CGCCACATCTTGCGAATATATGTGTAGAAACTGCCGGAAATCGTCGTGGTATTCACTCCAGAGCGATGAA
AACGTTTCAGTTTGCTCATGGAAAACGGTGTAACAAGGGTGAACACTATCCCATATCACCAGCTCACCGT
CTTTCATTGCCATACGAAATTCCGGATGAGCATTCATCAGGCGGGCAAGAATGTGAATAAAGGCCGGATA
AAACTTGTGCTTATTTTTCTTTACGGTCTTTAAAAAGGCCGTAATATCCAGCTGAACGGTCTGGTTATAG
GTACATTGAGCAACTGACTGAAATGCCTCAAAATGTTCTTTACGATGCCATTGGGATATATCAACGGTGG
TATATCCAGTGATTTTTTTCTCCATTTTAGCTTCCTTAGCTCCTGAAAATCTCGATAACTCAAAAAATAC
GCCCGGTAGTGATCTTATTTCATTATGGTGAAAGTTGGAACCTCTTACGTGCCCGATCAACTCGAGTGCC
ACCTGACGTCTAAGAAACCATTATTATCATGACATTAACCTATAAAAATAGGCGTATCACGAGGCAGAAT
TTCAGATAAAAAAAATCCTTAGCTTTCGCTAAGGATGATTTCTGGAATTCGCGGCCGCTTCTAGAATCTA
GAGACGCATATGGGTCTCATCGAGGCCTGTGGAGTTGCATGGTAACACTCCCAGTGTTAGAGACCGCATG
CCGTCTCATTAGCTGCAGTCCGGCAAAAAAGGGCAAGGTGTCACCACCCTGCCCTTTTTCTTTAAAACCG
AAAAGATTACTTCGCGTTATGCAGGCTTCCTCGCTCACTGACTCGCTGCGCTCGGTCGTTCGGCTGCGGC
GAGCGGTATCAGCTCACTCAAAGGCGGTAATACGGTTATCCACAGAATCAGGGGATAACGCAGGAAAGAA
CATGTGAGCAAAAGGCCAGCAAAAGGCCAGGAACCGTAAAAAGGCCGCGTTGCTGGCGTTTTTCCACAGG
CTCCGCCCCCCTGACGAGCATCACAAAAATCGACGCTCAAGTCAGAGGTGGCGAAACCCGACAGGACTAT
AAAGATACCAGGCGTTTCCCCCTGGAAGCTCCCTCGTGCGCTCTCCTGTTCCGACCCTGCCGCTTACCGG
ATACCTGTCCGCCTTTCTCCCTTCGGGAAGCGTGGCGCTTTCTCATAGCTCACGCTGTAGGTATCTCAGT
TCGGTGTAGGTCGTTCGCTCCAAGCTGGGCTGTGTGCACGAACCCCCCGTTCAGCCCGACCGCTGCGCCT
TATCCGGTAACTATCGTCTTGAGTCCAACCCGGTAAGACACGACTTATCGCCACTGGCAGCAGCCACTGG
TAACAGGATTAGCAGAGCGAGGTATGTAGGCGGTGCTACAGAGTTCTTGAAGTGGTGGCCTAACTACGGC
TACACTAGAAGAACAGTATTTGGTATCTGCGCTCTGCTGAAGCCAGTTACCTTCGGAAAAAGAGTTGGTA
GCTCTTGATCCGGCAAACAAACCACCGCTGGTAGCGGTGGTTTTTTTGTTTGCAAGCAGCAGATTACGCG
CAGAAAAAAAGGATCTCAAGAAGATCCTTTGATCTTTTCTA
